>Addgene plasmid #122356 | pTV-Trim27-tdiRFP670-PEST | depositor full sequence | sequence record 233461 | pTV-Trim27-tdiRFP670-PEST sequence 7037 bps
CTAAATTGTAAGCGTTAATATTTTGTTAAAATTCGCGTTAAATTTTTGTTAAATCAGCTCATTTTTTAAC
CAATAGGCCGAAATCGGCAAAATCCCTTATAAATCAAAAGAATAGACCGAGATAGGGT
[37 nt withheld, positions 129-165]
AAAGAACGTGGACTCCAACGTCAAAGG
[49 nt withheld, positions 193-241]
T
[91 nt withheld, positions 243-333]
G
[124 nt withheld, positions 335-458]
CCCATTCGCCATTCAGGCTGCGCAACTGTTGGGAAGGGCGATCGGTGCGGGCCTCTTCGCTATTACGCCA
GCTGGCGAAAGGGGGATGTGCTGCAAGGCGATTAAGTTGGGTAACGCCAGGGTTTTCCCAGTCACGACGT
TGTAAAACGACGGCCAGTGAGCGCGCGTAATACGACTCACTATAGGGCGAATTGGGTACCTTGTATTACT
TTCATTGTTATCCATACAGAGGCAATCAGCTAATCTAACCGTAAATTTTTAGGTTCTGAGTCAGGGTCTT
ACTATGTAACACTGACCATGCAACATGGGCTGGTCTGGAACTCCTGAAGATAACTTCTGCCTCAGTCTCC
ACGTGTGCCACCATGCTTAGTTCCAAGAGAATTTTTTTACATAATCAGTTCACCGTGTGTCTGATATATA
ATGAGTACAGCCTCTGGTGGGCATCTCCTACAGTGTTCTGGGGAAGTCAGTGAAATACCAGGTAGTCTTG
AGTGGGCTCTTCTGGCCCTCAGATGACACCCCCCCCCCTTTGTTTCTACAGTTGATGTAACCCTGGACCC
AGACACAGCCTATCCCAGTCTGATTCTTTCTGATAATCTTCGGCAAGTACGGTACAGTTACCTCCAGCAG
GATCTTCCAGACAACCCTGAGCGATTCAATCTGTTTCCCTGTGTCTTGGGCTCTCCATGTTTCATCGCTG
GGAGACATTACTGGGAGGTAGAGGTGGGAGATAAAGCCAAGTGGACCATAGGTGTCTGTGAAGACTCGGT
GTGCAGAAAAGGTGGGGTGACCTCAGCCCCCCAGAATGGATTCTGGGCAGTGTCATTGTGGTATGGGAAA
GAATATTGGGCTCTTACATCCCCAATGACTGCACTACCCCTGCGGACCCCTCTCCAGAGAGTAGGGATTT
TCTTGGACTATGATGCTGGTGAGGTTTCCTTCTACAATGTGACAGAGAGATGCCATACCTTTACTTTCTC
TCACGCTACCTTCTGTGGGCCAGTCCGGCCCTACTTCAGCCTAAGCTACTCGGGAGGGAAGAGCGCAGCT
CCTTTGATCATCTGCCCTATGAGTGGGATTGATGGGTTTTCTGGCCATGTTGGGAATCATGGTCATTCCA
TGGAGACCTCTCCGGAGGGAAGAGGTAGCCTGCTAACTTGCGGGGACGTAGAGGAAAATCCTGGTCCCAT
AACTTCGTATAGCATACATTATACGAAGTTATCAATGGGCCCAAAAAAGAAAAGAAAAGTTGAATTCATG
GCCAGAAAAGTGGACCTGACCAGTTGTGACCGAGAGCCGATACACATTCCTGGCTCTATCCAGCCATGTG
GGTGTTTGCTGGCCTGCGATGCCCAGGCAGTCAGGATTACTCGAATTACCGAAAATGCGGGTGCCTTCTT
TGGCCGTGAAACGCCCCGTGTCGGCGAACTCTTAGCCGATTATTTCGGAGAAACCGAGGCTCACGCACTT
AGGAACGCACTGGCGCAATCAAGCGATCCCAAACGCCCTGCTCTCATCTTTGGGTGGAGAGATGGACTGA
CAGGCCGTACTTTCGACATAAGCCTTCACCGGCATGACGGAACCAGTATAATTGAGTTTGAACCGGCCGC
CGCTGAGCAAGCAGACAACCCCCTTCGCCTGACCAGACAAATTATCGCCCGCACTAAGGAGCTGAAATCG
CTGGAAGAAATGGCCGCTCGTGTTCCCAGGTATCTTCAGGCAATGCTGGGTTATCATAGGGTAATGCTCT
ACAGATTCGCCGACGATGGCTCTGGTATGGTAATAGGGGAGGCCAAGCGATCCGACCTGGAGTCTTTTCT
GGGGCAGCATTTCCCCGCATCTCTAGTACCCCAGCAGGCAAGGCTTTTGTACCTCAAGAATGCCATCCGC
GTGGTATCGGACTCCCGCGGTATTAGTAGCAGGATCGTTCCAGAACACGACGCCTCTGGAGCTGCGCTGG
ATCTGTCTTTCGCTCACCTCCGATCTATCAGCCCTTGTCATTTAGAGTTTCTGCGAAATATGGGGGTCAG
CGCAAGTATGTCCCTGAGCATAATAATCGATGGAACACTATGGGGCCTAATAATTTGCCATCATTACGAA
CCTAGAGCAGTACCAATGGCACAGCGAGTGGCCGCCGAAATGTTCGCCGATTTTTTGTCTCTTCATTTTA
CTGCCGCTCACCATCAGCGCGGCCACGGGACTGGCTCGACAGGTTCTGGCAGTAGTGGGACTGCTTCATC
AGAAGATAATAACATGGCCATGGCCAGAAAAGTGGACCTGACCAGTTGTGACCGAGAGCCGATACACATT
CCTGGCTCTATCCAGCCATGTGGGTGTTTGCTGGCCTGCGATGCCCAGGCAGTCAGGATTACTCGAATTA
CCGAAAATGCGGGTGCCTTCTTTGGCCGTGAAACGCCCCGTGTCGGCGAACTCTTAGCCGATTATTTCGG
AGAAACCGAGGCTCACGCACTTAGGAACGCACTGGCGCAATCAAGCGATCCCAAACGCCCTGCTCTCATC
TTTGGGTGGAGAGATGGACTGACAGGCCGTACTTTCGACATAAGCCTTCACCGGCATGACGGAACCAGTA
TAATTGAGTTTGAACCGGCCGCCGCTGAGCAAGCAGACAACCCCCTTCGCCTGACCAGACAAATTATCGC
CCGCACTAAGGAGCTGAAATCGCTGGAAGAAATGGCCGCTCGTGTTCCCAGGTATCTTCAGGCAATGCTG
GGTTATCATAGGGTAATGCTCTACAGATTCGCCGACGATGGCTCTGGTATGGTAATAGGGGAGGCCAAGC
GATCCGACCTGGAGTCTTTTCTGGGGCAGCATTTCCCCGCATCTCTAGTACCCCAGCAGGCAAGGCTTTT
GTACCTCAAGAATGCCATCCGCGTGGTATCGGACTCCCGCGGTATTAGTAGCAGGATCGTTCCAGAACAC
GACGCCTCTGGAGCTGCGCTGGATCTGTCTTTCGCTCACCTCCGATCTATCAGCCCTTGTCATTTAGAGT
TTCTGCGAAATATGGGGGTCAGCGCAAGTATGTCCCTGAGCATAATAATCGATGGAACACTATGGGGCCT
AATAATTTGCCATCATTACGAACCTAGAGCAGTACCAATGGCACAGCGAGTGGCCGCCGAAATGTTCGCC
GATTTTTTGTCTCTTCATTTTACTGCCGCTCACCATCAGCGCGGATCCGCGTTTAAACTCGAGTCTCACG
GCTTCCCTCCCGAGGTGGAGGAGCAGGCCGCCGGCACCCTGCCCATGAGCTGCGCCCAGGAGAGCGGCAT
GGATAGACACCCTGCTGCTTGCGCCAGCGCCAGGATCAACGTCTTGAAGTTCCTATTCTCTAGAAAGTAT
AGGAACTTCTAGTGAGGAAGTGAACGTAGACCACAAGTGCTGTTGCCTGTAATCCTACCCCAGGCACAAG
GGATCTTGTCCTGATTCCTGTCCATCAAAATTGGGTGTCCTTACCATTTCCGTGCCCCTACAGTGAGAGA
CAAGATGTCCATCCATGGTCTCTACTGCATTTTCCCTTCCCTTGCAGATTGTGAGATGTAATGAAAAGTA
TTGCTATTTCCCAGAAATAAAAACTAGATTCCTCCTGTGTTTCATACGTTTTGTTTTTGTTATGACTGAA
GGACATAAAAGAATAGGATTTGGATTTGGAGACCCACTTTCCAGAATCTTGTCCTGGCTTCTCTTCATGT
GGATCACAATACGGAAAGTATGAGCCAAATAAAACCATTCCTCCCCAGGGGGCTTTTGTCAGTGTTTGTC
ATAGCAAGAGAGACACAACTTAAGGTGCCAGATTCGTAAGCTATTGCTATGATAGACTGACCTTGTTTTG
CAAAGGATTTTGGAAGTGTTTGTAACTTTGGTTTGGAAATTAAGAGTGTTGAGAAATGCAGATGATAAAC
TTAGGAAGTTTCAGGGGGGAACAAAGACTGGGTAATTTTGTACTATATTTGAATTAAGAATGTGTGGTTT
CTGCACAGCTGGGGCTGAAGAATTGACTGTGAATAACAAGACACCAATACCACTGACGTGAAACTTGTTT
TTCTACAACAGTCAATGCTGGTTACCTGGGGCTAAAGAATCAACTAATTAACAGAAGGCCGGCACTATTG
AGGTGAAATCTAGGAAGTATTTCCTCAGGGTCAGCACACAAAAGTAGTGGTCCAGAGAGGGCCAAGACTG
CATCTTGGGCCTGGTCTATTTAAAAAGTCTCCAGTAAGCAGTGGTCCTCTGGTAATCCTTCAGTTCCTGC
CTCCTGGTTCCAGCCCTGAGCGCCTGCCCTGGTATCTATCACTCAGTGATAGGCTGTAATATGGAAGTGT
AATCCAAATAAACCCTTTCCTCCCCAGGGTGCGAGCTCCAGCTTTTGTTCCCTTTAGTGAGGGTTAATTG
CGCGCTTGGCGTAATCATGGTCATAGCTGTTTCCTGTGTGAAATTGTTATCCGCTCACAATTCCACACAA
CATACGAGCCGGAAGCATAAAGTGTAAAGCCTGGGGTGCCTAATGAGTGAGCTAACTCACATTAATTGCG
TTGCGCTCACTGCCCGCTTTCCAGTCGGGAAACCTGTCGTGCCAGCTGCATTAATGAATCGGCCAACGCG
CGGGGAGAGGCGGTTTGCGTATTGGGCGCTCTTCCGCTTCCTCGCTCACTGACTCGCTGCGCTCGGTCGT
TCGGCTGCGGCGAGCGGTATCAGCTCACTCAAAGGCGGTAATACGGTTATCCACAGAATCAGGGGATAAC
GCAGGAAAGAACATGTGAGCAAAAGGCCAGCAAAAGGCCAGGAACCGTAAAAAGGCCGCGTTGCTGGCGT
TTTTCCATAGGCTCCGCCCCCCTGACGAGCATCACAAAAATCGACGCTCAAGTCAGAGGTGGCGAAACCC
GACAGGACTATAAAGATACCAGGCGTTTCCCCCTGGAAGCTCCCTCGTGCGCTCTCCTGTTCCGACCCTG
CCGCTTACCGGATACCTGTCCGCCTTTCTCCCTTCGGGAAGCGTGGCGCTTTCTCATAGCTCACGCTGTA
GGTATCTCAGTTCGGTGTAGGTCGTTCGCTCCAAGCTGGGCTGTGTGCACGAACCCCCCGTTCAGCCCGA
CCGCTGCGCCTTATCCGGTAACTATCGTCTTGAGTCCAACCCGGTAAGACACGACTTATCGCCACTGGCA
GCAGCCACTGGTAACAGGATTAGCAGAGCGAGGTATGTAGGCGGTGCTACAGAGTTCTTGAAGTGGTGGC
CTAACTACGGCTACACTAGAAGGACAGTATTTGGTATCTGCGCTCTGCTGAAGCCAGTTACCTTCGGAAA
AAGAGTTGGTAGCTCTTGATCCGGCAAACAAACCACCGCTGGTAGCGGTGGTTTTTTTGTTTGCAAGCAG
CAGATTACGCGCAGAAAAAAAGGATCTCAAGAAGATCCTTTGATCTTTTCTACGGGGTCTGACGCTCAGT
GGAACGAAAACTCACGTTAAGGGATTTTGGTCATGAGATTATCAAAAAGGATCTTCACCTAGATCCTTTT
AAATTAAAAATGAAGTTTTAAATCAATCTAAAGTATATATGAGTAAACTTGGTCTGACAGTTACCAATGC
TTAATCAGTGAGGCACCTATCTCAGCGATCTGTCTATTTCGTTCATCCATAGTTGCCTGACTCCCCGTCG
TGTAGATAACTACGATACGGGAGGGCTTACCATCTGGCCCCAGTGCTGCAATGATACCGCGGCTGCCACG
CTCACCGGCTCCAGATTTATCAGCAATAAACCAGCCAGCCGGAAGGGCCGAGCGCAGAAGTGGTCCTGCA
ACTTTATCCGCCTCCATCCAGTCTATTAATTGTTGCCGGGAAGCTAGAGTAAGTAGTTCGCCAGTTAATA
GTTTGCGCAACGTTGTTGCCATTGCTACAGGCATCGTGGTGTCACGCTCGTCGTTTGGTATGGCTTCATT
CAGCTCCGGTTCCCAACGATCAAGGCGAGTTACATGATCCCCCATGTTGTGCAAAAAAGCGGTTAGCTCC
TTCGGTCCTCCGATCGTTGTCAGAAGTAAGTTGGCCGCAGTGTTATCACTCATGGTTATGGCAGCACTGC
ATAATTCTCTTACTGTCATGCCATCCGTAAGATGCTTTTCTGTGACTGGTGAGTACTCAACCAAGTCATT
CTGAGAATAGTGTATGCGGCGACCGAGTTGCTCTTGCCCGGCGTCAATACGGGATAATACCGCGCCACAT
AGCAGAACTTTAAAAGTGCTCATCATTGGAAAACGTTCTTCGGGGCGAAAACTCTCAAGGATCTTACCGC
TGTTGAGATCCAGTTCGATGTAACCCACTCGTGCACCCAACTGATCTTCAGCATCTTTTACTTTCACCAG
CGTTTCTGGGTGAGCAAAAACAGGAAGGCAAAATGCCGCAAAAAAGGGAATAAGGGCGACACGGAAATGT
TGAATACTCATACTCTTCCTTTTTCAATATTATTGAAGCATTTATCAGGGTTATTGTCTCATGAGCGGAT
ACATATTTGAATGTATTTAGAAAAATAAACAAATAGGGGTTCCGCGCACATTTCCCCGAAAAGTGCCAC
Features (pLannotate 1.2.2; 18 found; start..end, strand, type, name):
     30..458     -  rep_origin     f1 ori (sequence partly withheld): f1 bacteriophage origin of replication; arrow indicates direction of (+) strand synthesis
    463..618     -  CDS            lacZα (fragment): LacZα fragment of β-galactosidase; lacZ fragment
    626..644     +  promoter       T7 promoter: promoter for bacteriophage T7 RNA polymerase
    996..1592    +  CDS            TRIM27 (fragment): TRI27_HUMAN - Also known as RFP, RNF76. Experimental evidence at protein level: Swiss-Prot protein existence level 1. E3 ubiquitin-protein ligase that mediates ubiquitination of PIK3C2B and inhibits its activity; mediates the formation of 'Lys-48'- linked polyubiquitin chains; the function inhibits CD4 T-cell activation. Acts as a regulator of retrograde transport: together with MAGEL2, mediates the formation of 'Lys-63'-linked polyubiquitin chains at 'Lys-220' of WASHC1, leading to promote endosomal F-actin assembly (PubMed:23452853). Has a transcriptional repressor activity by cooperating wi
   1647..1680    +  protein_bind   loxP: Cre-mediated recombination occurs in the 8-bp core sequence (GCATACAT). Cre recombinase
   1716..2648    +  CDS            iRFP670: iRFP670 is a basic (constitutively fluorescent) near ir fluorescent protein published in 2013, derived from Rhodopseudomonas palustris CGA009. It has low acid sensitivity. It requires the cofactor biliverdin for fluorescence.
   2649..2726    +  CDS            TDsmURFP (fragment): TDsmURFP is a basic (constitutively fluorescent) near ir fluorescent protein published in 2016, derived from Trichodesmium erythraeum IMS101. It requires the cofactor biliverdin for fluorescence.
   2718..3650    +  CDS            iRFP670: iRFP670 is a basic (constitutively fluorescent) near ir fluorescent protein published in 2013, derived from Rhodopseudomonas palustris CGA009. It has low acid sensitivity. It requires the cofactor biliverdin for fluorescence.
   3672..3791    +  CDS            hPEST: PEST degradation sequence from mouse ornithine decarboxylase human codon-optimized
   3794..3827    +  protein_bind   FRT (minimal): supports FLP-mediated excision but not integration (Turan and Bode, 2011) FLP recombinase from the Saccharomyces cerevisiae 2μ plasmid
   4849..4867    -  promoter       T3 promoter: promoter for bacteriophage T3 RNA polymerase
   4912..4928    -  protein_bind   lac operator: The lac repressor binds to the lac operator to inhibit transcription in E. coli. This inhibition can be relieved by adding lactose or isopropyl-β-D-thiogalactopyranoside (IPTG). lac repressor encoded by lacI
   4936..4966    -  promoter       lac promoter: promoter for the E. coli lac operon
   4981..5002    -  protein_bind   CAP binding site: CAP binding activates transcription in the presence of cAMP. E. coli catabolite activator protein
   5015..5107    -  CDS            lacI (fragment): lac repressor; lacI; The lac repressor binds to the lac operator to inhibit transcription in E. coli. This inhibition can be relieved by adding lactose or isopropyl-β-D-thiogalactopyranoside (IPTG).
   5290..5878    -  rep_origin     ori: high-copy-number ColE1/pMB1/pBR322/pUC origin of replication
   6049..6909    -  CDS            AmpR: β-lactamase; bla; confers resistance to ampicillin, carbenicillin, and related antibiotics
   6910..7014    -  promoter       AmpR promoter: bla
