>Addgene plasmid #122356 | pTV-Trim27-tdiRFP670-PEST | addgene full sequence | sequence record 238867 | Addgene NGS Result
CTAAATTGTAAGCGTTAATATTTTGTTAAAATTCGCGTTAAATTTTTGTTAAATCAGCTCATTTTTTAAC
CAATAGGCCGAAATCGGCAAAATCCCTTATAAATCAAAAGAATAGACCGAGATAGGGT
[37 nt withheld, positions 129-165]
AAAGAACGTGGACTCCAACGTCAAAGG
[49 nt withheld, positions 193-241]
T
[91 nt withheld, positions 243-333]
G
[124 nt withheld, positions 335-458]
CCCATTCGCCATTCAGGCTGCGCAACTGTTGGGAAGGGCGATCGGTGCGGGCCTCTTCGCTATTACGCCA
GCTGGCGAAAGGGGGATGTGCTGCAAGGCGATTAAGTTGGGTAACGCCAGGGTTTTCCCAGTCACGACGT
TGTAAAACGACGGCCAGTGAGCGCGCGTAATACGACTCACTATAGGGCGAATTGGGTACCTTGTATTACT
TTCATTGTTATCCATACAGAGGCAATCAGCTAATCTAACCGTAAATTTTTAGGTTCTGAGTCAGGGTCTT
ACTATGTAACACTGACCATGCAACATGGGCTGGTCTGGAACTCCTGAAGATAACTTCTGCCTCAGTCTCC
ACGTGTGCCACCATGCTTAGTTCCAAGAGAATTTTTTTACATAATCAGTTCACCGTGTGTCTGATATATA
ATGAGTACAGCCTCTGGTGGGCATCTCCTACAGTGTTCTGGGGAAGTCAGTGAAATACCAGGTAGTCTTG
AGTGGGCTCTTCTGGCCCTCAGATGACACCCCCCCCCCTTTGTTTCTACAGTTGATGTAACCCTGGACCC
AGACACAGCCTATCCCAGTCTGATTCTTTCTGATAATCTTCGGCAAGTACGGTACAGTTACCTCCAGCAG
GATCTTCCAGACAACCCTGAGCGATTCAATCTGTTTCCCTGTGTCTTGGGCTCTCCATGTTTCATGGCTG
GGAGACATTACTGGGAGGTAGAGGTGGGAGATAAAGCCAAGTGGACCATAGGTGTCTGTGAAGACTCGGT
GTGCAGAAAAGGTGGGGTGACCTCAGCCCCCCAGAATGGATTCTGGGCAGTGTCATTGTGGTATGGGAAA
GAATATTGGGCTCTTACATCCCCAATGACTGCACTACCCCTGCGGACCCCTCTCCAGAGAGTAGGGATTT
TCTTGGACTATGATGCTGGTGAGGTTTCCTTCTACAATGTGACAGAGAGATGCCATACCTTTACTTTCTC
TCACGCTACCTTCTGTGGGCCAGTCCGGCCCTACTTCAGCCTAAGCTACTCGGGAGGGAAGAGCGCAGCT
CCTTTGATCATCTGCCCTATGAGTGGGATTGATGGGTTTTCTGGCCATGTTGGGAATCATGGTCATTCCA
TGGAGACCTCTCCGGAGGGAAGAGGTAGCCTGCTAACTTGCGGGGACGTAGAGGAAAATCCTGGTCCCAT
AACTTCGTATAGCATACATTATACGAAGTTATCAATGGGCCCAAAAAAGAAAAGAAAAGTTGAATTCATG
GCCAGAAAAGTGGACCTGACCAGTTGTGACCGAGAGCCGATACACATTCCTGGCTCTATCCAGCCATGTG
GGTGTTTGCTGGCCTGCGATGCCCAGGCAGTCAGGATTACTCGAATTACCGAAAATGCGGGTGCCTTCTT
TGGCCGTGAAACGCCCCGTGTCGGCGAACTCTTAGCCGATTATTTCGGAGAAACCGAGGCTCACGCACTT
AGGAACGCACTGGCGCAATCAAGCGATCCCAAACGCCCTGCTCTCATCTTTGGGTGGAGAGATGGACTGA
CAGGCCGTACTTTCGACATAAGCCTTCACCGGCATGACGGAACCAGTATAATTGAGTTTGAACCGGCCGC
CGCTGAGCAAGCAGACAACCCCCTTCGCCTGACCAGACAAATTATCGCCCGCACTAAGGAGCTGAAATCG
CTGGAAGAAATGGCCGCTCGTGTTCCCAGGTATCTTCAGGCAATGCTGGGTTATCATAGGGTAATGCTCT
ACAGATTCGCCGACGATGGCTCTGGTATGGTAATAGGGGAGGCCAAGCGATCCGACCTGGAGTCTTTTCT
GGGGCAGCATTTCCCCGCATCTCTAGTACCCCAGCAGGCAAGGCTTTTGTACCTCAAGAATGCCATCCGC
GTGGTATCGGACTCCCGCGGTATTAGTAGCAGGATCGTTCCAGAACACGACGCCTCTGGAGCTGCGCTGG
ATCTGTCTTTCGCTCACCTCCGATCTATCAGCCCTTGTCATTTAGAGTTTCTGCGAAATATGGGGGTCAG
CGCAAGTATGTCCCTGAGCATAATAATCGATGGAACACTATGGGGCCTAATAATTTGCCATCATTACGAA
CCTAGAGCAGTACCAATGGCACAGCGAGTGGCCGCCGAAATGTTCGCCGATTTTTTGTCTCTTCATTTTA
CTGCCGCTCACCATCAGCGCGGCCACGGGACTGGCTCGACAGGTTCTGGCAGTAGTGGGACTGCTTCATC
AGAAAATAATAACATGGCCATGGCCAGAAAAGTGGACCTGACCAGTTGTGACCGAGAGCCGATACACATT
CCTGGCTCTATCCAGCCATGTGGGTGTTTGCTGGCCTGCGATGCCCAGGCAGTCAGGATTACTCGAATTA
CCGAAAATGCGGGTGCCTTCTTTGGCCGTGAAACGCCCCGTGTCGGCGAACTCTTAGCCGATTATTTCGG
AGAAACCGAGGCTCACGCACTTAGGAACGCACTGGCGCAATCAAGCGATCCCAAACGCCCTGCTCTCATC
TTTGGGTGGAGAGATGGACTGACAGGCCGTACTTTCGACATAAGCCTTCACCGGCATGACGGAACCAGTA
TAATTGAGTTTGAACCGGCCGCCGCTGAGCAAGCAGACAACCCCCTTCGCCTGACCAGACAAATTATCGC
CCGCACTAAGGAGCTGAAATCGCTGGAAGAAATGGCCGCTCGTGTTCCCAGGTATCTTCAGGCAATGCTG
GGTTATCATAGGGTAATGCTCTACAGATTCGCCGACGATGGCTCTGGTATGGTAATAGGGGAGGCCAAGC
GATCCGACCTGGAGTCTTTTCTGGGGCAGCATTTCCCCGCATCTCTAGTACCCCAGCAGGCAAGGCTTTT
GTACCTCAAGAATGCCATCCGCGTGGTATCGGACTCCCGCGGTATTAGTAGCAGGATCGTTCCAGAACAC
GACGCCTCTGGAGCTGCGCTGGATCTGTCTTTCGCTCACCTCCGATCTATCAGCCCTTGTCATTTAGAGT
TTCTGCGAAATATGGGGGTCAGCGCAAGTATGTCCCTGAGCATAATAATCGATGGAACACTATGGGGCCT
AATAATTTGCCATCATTACGAACCTAGAGCAGTACCAATGGCACAGCGAGTGGCCGCCGAAATGTTCGCC
GATTTTTTGTCTCTTCATTTTACTGCCGCTCACCATCAGCGCGGATCCGCGTTTAAACTCGAGTCTCACG
GCTTCCCTCCCGAGGTGGAGGAGCAGGCCGCCGGCACCCTGCCCATGAGCTGCGCCCAGGAGAGCGGCAT
GGATAGACACCCTGCTGCTTGCGCCAGCGCCAGGATCAACGTCTTGAAGTTCCTATTCTCTAGAAAGTAT
AGGAACTTCTAGTGAGGAAGTGAACGTAGACCACAAGTGCTGTTGCCTGTAATCCTACCCCAGGCACAAG
GGATCTTGTCCTGATTCCTGTCCATCAAAATTGGGTGTCCTTACCATTTCCGTGCCCCTACAGTGAGAGA
CAAGATGTCCATCCATGGTCTCTACTGCATTTTCCCTTCCCTTGCAGATTGTGAGATGTAATGAAAAGTA
TTGCTATTTCCCAGAAATAAAAACTAGATTCCTCCTGTGTTTCATACGTTTTGTTTTTGTTATGACTGAA
GGACATAAAAGAATAGGATTTGGATTTGGAGACCCACTTTCCAGAATCTTGTCCTGGCTTCTCTTCATGT
GGATCACAATACGGAAAGTATGAGCCAAATAAAACCATTCCTCCCCAGGGGGCTTTTGTCAGTGTTTGTC
ATAGCAAGAGAGACACAACTTAAGGTGCCAGATTCGTGAGCTATTGCTATGATAGACTGACCTTGTTTTG
CAAAGGATTTTGGAAGTGTTTGTAACTTTGGTTTGGAAATTAAGAGTGTTGAGAAATGCAGATGATAAAC
TTAGGAAGTTTCAGGGGGGAACAAAGACTGGGTAATTTTGTACTATATTTGAATTAAGAATGTGTGGTTT
CTGCACAGCTGGGGCTGAAGAATTGACTGTGAATAACAAGACACCAATACCACTGACGTGAAACTTGTTT
TTCTACAACAGTCAATGCTGGTTACCTGGGGCTAAAGAATCAACTAATTAACAGAAGGCCGGCACTATTG
AGGTGAAATCTAGGAAGTATTTCCTCAGGGTCAGCACACAAAAGTAGTGGTCCAGAGAGGGCCAAGACTG
CATCTTGGGCCTGGTCTATTTAAAAAGTCTCCAGTAAGCAGTGGTCCTCTGGTAATCCTTCAGTTCCTGC
CTCCTGGTTCCAGCCCTGAGCGCCTGCCCTGGTATCTATCACTCAGTGATAGGCTGTAATATGGAAGTGT
AATCCAAATAAACCCTTTCCTCCCCAGGGTGCGAGCTCCAGCTTTTGTTCCCTTTAGTGAGGGTTAATTG
CGCGCTTGGCGTAATCATGGTCATAGCTGTTTCCTGTGTGAAATTGTTATCCGCTCACAATTCCACACAA
CATACGAGCCGGAAGCATAAAGTGTAAAGCCTGGGGTGCCTAATGAGTGAGCTAACTCACATTAATTGCG
TTGCGCTCACTGCCCGCTTTCCAGTCGGGAAACCTGTCGTGCCAGCTGCATTAATGAATCGGCCAACGCG
CGGGGAGAGGCGGTTTGCGTATTGGGCGCTCTTCCGCTTCCTCGCTCACTGACTCGCTGCGCTCGGTCGT
TCGGCTGCGGCGAGCGGTATCAGCTCACTCAAAGGCGGTAATACGGTTATCCACAGAATCAGGGGATAAC
GCAGGAAAGAACATGTGAGCAAAAGGCCAGCAAAAGGCCAGGAACCGTAAAAAGGCCGCGTTGCTGGCGT
TTTTCCATAGGCTCCGCCCCCCTGACGAGCATCACAAAAATCGACGCTCAAGTCAGAGGTGGCGAAACCC
GACAGGACTATAAAGATACCAGGCGTTTCCCCCTGGAAGCTCCCTCGTGCGCTCTCCTGTTCCGACCCTG
CCGCTTACCGGATACCTGTCCGCCTTTCTCCCTTCGGGAAGCGTGGCGCTTTCTCATAGCTCACGCTGTA
GGTATCTCAGTTCGGTGTAGGTCGTTCGCTCCAAGCTGGGCTGTGTGCACGAACCCCCCGTTCAGCCCGA
CCGCTGCGCCTTATCCGGTAACTATCGTCTTGAGTCCAACCCGGTAAGACACGACTTATCGCCACTGGCA
GCAGCCACTGGTAACAGGATTAGCAGAGCGAGGTATGTAGGCGGTGCTACAGAGTTCTTGAAGTGGTGGC
CTAACTACGGCTACACTAGAAGAACAGTATTTGGTATCTGCGCTCTGCTGAAGCCAGTTACCTTCGGAAA
AAGAGTTGGTAGCTCTTGATCCGGCAAACAAACCACCGCTGGTAGCGGTGGTTTTTTTGTTTGCAAGCAG
CAGATTACGCGCAGAAAAAAAGGATCTCAAGAAGATCCTTTGATCTTTTCTACGGGGTCTGACGCTCAGT
GGAACGAAAACTCACGTTAAGGGATTTTGGTCATGAGATTATCAAAAAGGATCTTCACCTAGATCCTTTT
AAATTAAAAATGAAGTTTTAAATCAATCTAAAGTATATATGAGTAAACTTGGTCTGACAGTTACCAATGC
TTAATCAGTGAGGCACCTATCTCAGCGATCTGTCTATTTCGTTCATCCATAGTTGCCTGACTCCCCGTCG
TGTAGATAACTACGATACGGGAGGGCTTACCATCTGGCCCCAGTGCTGCAATGATACCGCGGCTGCCACG
CTCACCGGCTCCAGATTTATCAGCAATAAACCAGCCAGCCGGAAGGGCCGAGCGCAGAAGTGGTCCTGCA
ACTTTATCCGCCTCCATCCAGTCTATTAATTGTTGCCGGGAAGCTAGAGTAAGTAGTTCGCCAGTTAATA
GTTTGCGCAACGTTGTTGCCATTGCTACAGGCATCGTGGTGTCACGCTCGTCGTTTGGTATGGCTTCATT
CAGCTCCGGTTCCCAACGATCAAGGCGAGTTACATGATCCCCCATGTTGTGCAAAAAAGCGGTTAGCTCC
TTCGGTCCTCCGATCGTTGTCAGAAGTAAGTTGGCCGCAGTGTTATCACTCATGGTTATGGCAGCACTGC
ATAATTCTCTTACTGTCATGCCATCCGTAAGATGCTTTTCTGTGACTGGTGAGTACTCAACCAAGTCATT
CTGAGAATAGTGTATGCGGCGACCGAGTTGCTCTTGCCCGGCGTCAATACGGGATAATACCGCGCCACAT
AGCAGAACTTTAAAAGTGCTCATCATTGGAAAACGTTCTTCGGGGCGAAAACTCTCAAGGATCTTACCGC
TGTTGAGATCCAGTTCGATGTAACCCACTCGTGCACCCAACTGATCTTCAGCATCTTTTACTTTCACCAG
CGTTTCTGGGTGAGCAAAAACAGGAAGGCAAAATGCCGCAAAAAAGGGAATAAGGGCGACACGGAAATGT
TGAATACTCATACTCTTCCTTTTCAATATTATTGAAGCATTTATCAGGGTTATTGTCTCATGAGCGGATA
CATATTTGAATGTATTTAGAAAAATAAACAAATAGGGATTCCGCGCACATTTCCCCGAAAAGTGCCAC
Features (pLannotate 1.2.2; 18 found; start..end, strand, type, name):
     30..458     -  rep_origin     f1 ori (sequence partly withheld): f1 bacteriophage origin of replication; arrow indicates direction of (+) strand synthesis
    463..618     -  CDS            lacZα (fragment): LacZα fragment of β-galactosidase; lacZ fragment
    626..644     +  promoter       T7 promoter: promoter for bacteriophage T7 RNA polymerase
    996..1592    +  CDS            TRIM27 (fragment): TRI27_HUMAN - Also known as RFP, RNF76. Experimental evidence at protein level: Swiss-Prot protein existence level 1. E3 ubiquitin-protein ligase that mediates ubiquitination of PIK3C2B and inhibits its activity; mediates the formation of 'Lys-48'- linked polyubiquitin chains; the function inhibits CD4 T-cell activation. Acts as a regulator of retrograde transport: together with MAGEL2, mediates the formation of 'Lys-63'-linked polyubiquitin chains at 'Lys-220' of WASHC1, leading to promote endosomal F-actin assembly (PubMed:23452853). Has a transcriptional repressor activity by cooperating wi
   1647..1680    +  protein_bind   loxP: Cre-mediated recombination occurs in the 8-bp core sequence (GCATACAT). Cre recombinase
   1716..2648    +  CDS            iRFP670: iRFP670 is a basic (constitutively fluorescent) near ir fluorescent protein published in 2013, derived from Rhodopseudomonas palustris CGA009. It has low acid sensitivity. It requires the cofactor biliverdin for fluorescence.
   2649..2726    +  CDS            TDsmURFP (fragment): TDsmURFP is a basic (constitutively fluorescent) near ir fluorescent protein published in 2016, derived from Trichodesmium erythraeum IMS101. It requires the cofactor biliverdin for fluorescence.
   2718..3650    +  CDS            iRFP670: iRFP670 is a basic (constitutively fluorescent) near ir fluorescent protein published in 2013, derived from Rhodopseudomonas palustris CGA009. It has low acid sensitivity. It requires the cofactor biliverdin for fluorescence.
   3672..3791    +  CDS            hPEST: PEST degradation sequence from mouse ornithine decarboxylase human codon-optimized
   3794..3827    +  protein_bind   FRT (minimal): supports FLP-mediated excision but not integration (Turan and Bode, 2011) FLP recombinase from the Saccharomyces cerevisiae 2μ plasmid
   4849..4867    -  promoter       T3 promoter: promoter for bacteriophage T3 RNA polymerase
   4912..4928    -  protein_bind   lac operator: The lac repressor binds to the lac operator to inhibit transcription in E. coli. This inhibition can be relieved by adding lactose or isopropyl-β-D-thiogalactopyranoside (IPTG). lac repressor encoded by lacI
   4936..4966    -  promoter       lac promoter: promoter for the E. coli lac operon
   4981..5002    -  protein_bind   CAP binding site: CAP binding activates transcription in the presence of cAMP. E. coli catabolite activator protein
   5015..5107    -  CDS            lacI (fragment): lac repressor; lacI; The lac repressor binds to the lac operator to inhibit transcription in E. coli. This inhibition can be relieved by adding lactose or isopropyl-β-D-thiogalactopyranoside (IPTG).
   5290..5878    -  rep_origin     ori: high-copy-number ColE1/pMB1/pBR322/pUC origin of replication
   6049..6909    -  CDS            AmpR: β-lactamase; bla; confers resistance to ampicillin, carbenicillin, and related antibiotics
   6910..7013    -  promoter       AmpR promoter: bla
