[The description below was written by a language model from this plasmid's Addgene catalogue record and pLannotate feature annotations shown in this document.]
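Description:
pTV-Trim27-tdiRFP670-PEST is a mouse gene-targeting (knock-in donor) plasmid built on the pBSK (pBluescript-type) cloning backbone. It is maintained in E. coli as a high-copy plasmid through the ColE1/pUC origin and selected with ampicillin via the bla gene. The backbone also carries an f1 origin, lacZα and lac promoter/operator remnants, and flanking T7 and T3 promoters. The catalogue lists a total size of about 7.1 kb, while both the depositor and sequencing-derived records are close to 7.04 kb and give essentially identical annotations.

The roughly 4.3 kb insert, assembled by Gibson cloning, is designed to place a 2A-tdiRFP670-PEST cassette immediately upstream of the stop codon of mouse Trim27. The upstream homology arm is visible in the feature table as a TRIM27 coding fragment (matched by the annotation tool to the human orthologue). It is followed by a loxP site and two tandem copies of the near-infrared, biliverdin-dependent fluorescent protein iRFP670, joined by a short linker to form the tandem dimer. Next come a PEST degradation motif from mouse ornithine decarboxylase and a minimal FRT site. The 2A peptide itself is not annotated, and the unannotated stretch of about 1 kb after the FRT site presumably holds the downstream homology arm. No mammalian promoter or selection cassette is annotated, consistent with expression depending on the endogenous locus.

After homologous recombination, Trim27 and the reporter would be made from one transcript and separated at the 2A sequence, with the PEST motif shortening reporter half-life so fluorescence follows current expression more closely. The associated publication concerns transcriptional bursting kinetics in mouse embryonic stem cells.
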