Addgene plasmid #122356: pTV-Trim27-tdiRFP670-PEST
Purpose: Targeting vector for mouse Trim27 to insert 2A-tdiRFP670-PEST into immediately upstream of stop codon.
Depositing lab: Hiroshi Ochiai. Depositing organization: Hiroshima University. Publication: Genome-wide kinetic properties of transcriptional bursting in mouse embryonic stem cells. Ochiai H, Hayashi T, Umeda M, Yoshimura M, Harada A, Shimizu Y, Nakano K, Saitoh N, Liu Z, Yamamoto T, Okamura T, Ohkawa Y, Kimura H, Nikaido I. Sci Adv. 2020 Jun 17;6(25):eaaz6699. doi: 10.1126/sciadv.aaz6699. eCollection 2020 Jun. PubMed 32596448.
Backbone
  Vector backbone: pBSK
  Backbone size w/o insert (bp): 2850
  Total vector size (bp): 7103
  Vector type: Mouse Targeting
Growth in bacteria
  Bacterial resistance: Ampicillin, 100 μg/mL
  Growth temperature: 37°C
  Growth strain: DH5alpha
  Copy number: High Copy
Gene/Insert
  Gene/Insert name: 2A-tdiRFP-PEST with homology arms for Trim27
  Species: Synthetic
  Insert size (bp): 4253
  Cloning method: Gibson Cloning
  Sequencing primers: 5′ M13-fwr; 3′ M13-rev
Terms and licenses: Academic/Nonprofit Terms; Industry Terms: Not Available to Industry
How to cite: pTV-Trim27-tdiRFP670-PEST was a gift from Hiroshi Ochiai (Addgene plasmid # 122356 ; http://n2t.net/addgene:122356 ; RRID:Addgene_122356)
